>Addgene plasmid #26530 | pmiReport PU.1 3' UTR | addgene partial sequence | sequence record 32642 | 26530 with M13pUC-fwd
GCGGCCGCATACAAAAACCAACACACAGATCCAATGAAAATAAAAGATCCTTTATTAAGCTTGGGAGAAT
AGCTGTCAATAATTTTACTTGTCTTTAGTGACTAATGAGGGGGTGGGGAGGAAGAGCTTTTTAAAAAGCA
TTCAATATACAAAAAGGTGCCAGCGCCAGACTCCCAAGGAAGCACCGTGGCCACTAAGCCAGGCTGACCC
TCGGTTGAGGTCCGAGGCCCAGGCGGCCCTTGGAGCGGGCTAGAGTCCTGGTGGGAGGCAAAGCGGGTGG
GGCGGGCCAGGCCGGGCATGGGAGGGCGAGGCCGGGCCCCCAGTCCTGCCTCGGCCCTGGGAATGTCCTC
CCTGTGTCCGGGCCGGGCGACGGGTTAATGCTATGGCCGGACTAGTGCGCAGCTTTCATCACTCGAGCAA
TTTGGACTTTCCGCCCTTCTTGGCCTTTATGAGGATCTCTCTGATTTTTCTTGCGTCGAGTTTTCCGGTA
AGACCTTTCGGTACTTCGTCCACAAACACAACTCCTCCGCGCAACTTTTTCGCGGTTGTTACTTGACTGG
CGACGTAATCCACGATCTCTTTTTCCGTCATCGTCTTTCCGTGCTCCAAAACAACAACGGCGGCGGGAAG
TTCACCGGCGTCATCGTCGGGAAGACCTGCCACGCCCGCGTCGAAGATGTTGGGGTGTTGTAACAATATC
GATTCCAATTCAGCGGGGGCCACCTGATATCCTTTGTATTTAATTAAAGACTTCAAGCGGTCAACTATGA
AGAAGTGTTCGTCTTCGTCCCAGTAAGCTATGTCTCCAGAATGTAGCCATCCATCCTTGTCAATCAAGGC
GTTGGTCGCTTCCGGATTGTTTACATAACCGGACATAATCATAGGTCCTCTGACACATAATTC
