>Addgene plasmid #26530 | pmiReport PU.1 3' UTR | addgene partial sequence | sequence record 32643 | 26530 with Luc-F
TGTTTGTGGACGAAGTACCGAAAGGTCTTACCGGAAAACTCGACGCAAGAAAAATCAGAGAGATCCTCAT
AAAGGCCAAGAAGGGCGGAAAGTCCAAATTGCTCGAGTGATGAAAGCTGCGCACTAGTCCGGCCATAGCA
TTAACCCGTCGCCCGGCCCGGACACAGGGAGGACATTCCCAGGGCCGAGGCAGGACTGGGGGCCCGGCCT
CGCCCTCCCATGCCCGGCCTGGCCCGCCCCACCCGCTTTGCCTCCCACCAGGACTCTAGCCCGCTCCAAG
GGCCGCCTGGGCCTCGGACCTCAACCGAGGGTCAGCCTGGCTTAGTGGCCACGGTGCTTCCTTGGGAGTC
TGGCGCTGGCACCTTTTTGTATATTGAATGCTTTTTAAAAAGCTCTTCCTCCCCACCCCCTCATTAGTCA
CTAAAGACAAGTAAAATTATTGACAGCTATTCTCCCAAGCTTAATAAAGGATCTTTTATTTTCATTGGAT
CTGTGTGTTGGTTTTTTGTATGCGGCCGCTAGCTTGGCACTGGCCGTCGTTTTACAACGTCGTGACTGGG
AAAACCCTGGCGTTACCCAACTTAATCGCCTTGCAGCACATCCCCCTTTCGCCAGCTGGCGTAATAGCGA
AGAGGCCCGCACCGATCGCCCTTCCCAACAGTTGCGCAGCCTGAATGGCGAATGGCGCCTGATGCGGTAT
TTTCTCCTTACGCATCTGTGCGGTATTTCACACCGCATATGGTGCACTCTCAGTACAATCTGCTCTGATG
CCGCATAGTTAAGCCAGCCCCGACACCCGCCAACACCCGCTGACGCGCCCTGACGGGCTTGTCTGCTCCC
GGCATCCGCTTACAGACAAGCT
