[The description below was written by a language model from this plasmid's Addgene catalogue record.]
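Description:
pmiReport PU.1 3' UTR is a mammalian luciferase reporter plasmid built on the commercial pmiReport backbone (about 6.5 kb without insert), a vector designed for testing microRNA-mediated regulation of candidate target sequences. It is propagated in E. coli under ampicillin selection and carries a puromycin marker for selecting transfected mammalian cells. The record does not state the promoter driving luciferase, the origin of replication or the copy number, and no feature table is provided, so the detailed layout of the backbone cannot be described beyond these catalogue fields.

The insert is a 333 bp fragment of the 3' untranslated region of mouse Spi1 (also called Sfpi1), the gene encoding the haematopoietic transcription factor PU.1. It was cloned between SpeI and HindIII sites, both retained, immediately downstream of the luciferase coding sequence. Although the catalogue lists luciferase as an N-terminal "tag", the depositor's comment makes clear that the insert is not translated as a fusion. Instead, it serves as the 3' UTR of the luciferase transcript. Any post-transcriptional regulation acting on the PU.1 UTR, such as microRNA binding that reduces mRNA stability or translation, is therefore read out as a change in luciferase activity.

The associated publication concerns sustained microRNA-155 expression in haematopoietic stem cells, so the construct was most likely used to test whether the PU.1 3' UTR is repressed by that microRNA. Such assays typically compare reporter output with and without the microRNA.
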