Addgene plasmid #26530: pmiReport PU.1 3' UTR
Depositing lab: David Baltimore. Depositing organization: California Institute of Technology. Publication: Sustained expression of microRNA-155 in hematopoietic stem cells causes a myeloproliferative disorder. O'Connell RM, Rao DS, Chaudhuri AA, Boldin MP, Taganov KD, Nicoll J, Paquette RL, Baltimore D. J Exp Med. 2008 Mar 17. 205(3):585-94. 10.1084/jem.20072108 PubMed 18299402.
Backbone
  Vector backbone: pmiReport
  Backbone manufacturer: Ambion
  Backbone size w/o insert (bp): 6470
  Vector type: Mammalian Expression, Luciferase
  Selectable markers: Puromycin
Growth in bacteria
  Bacterial resistance: Ampicillin, 100 μg/mL
  Growth temperature: 37°C
  Growth strain: DH5alpha
  Copy number: Unknown
Gene/Insert
  Gene/Insert name: PU.1 3' UTR (alt name: Sfpi1)
  Species: M. musculus (mouse)
  Insert size (bp): 333
  Entrez Gene: Spi1 (a.k.a. Dis-1, Dis1, PU.1, Sfpi-1, Sfpi1, Spi-1, Tcfpu1, Tfpu.1)
  Tag / fusion protein: Luciferase (N terminal on backbone)
  Cloning method: Restriction Enzyme; 5′ cloning site SpeI (not destroyed); 3′ cloning site HindIII (not destroyed)
  Sequencing primers: 5′ Luc-F; 3′ M13pUC-fwd
Terms and licenses: Academic/Nonprofit Terms; Industry Terms: Not Available to Industry
Depositor comments: The inserts put into this vector are downstream from luciferase. They create different 3' UTRs for luciferase.
How to cite: pmiReport PU.1 3' UTR was a gift from David Baltimore (Addgene plasmid # 26530 ; http://n2t.net/addgene:26530 ; RRID:Addgene_26530)
